>Addgene plasmid #25606 | PPIC | depositor partial sequence | sequence record 12010 | Author sequence
TGGGGCCGAGGGCTTCCGCAAGCGAGGCCCCTCGGTGACGGCCAAGGTCTTCTTTGATGTGAGGATTGGA
GACAAAGATGTTGGCAGAATTGTGATTGGCCTCTTTGGAAAAGTTGTGCCCAAGACAGTGGAAAATTTTG
TTGCTCTAGCAACAGGAGAGAAAGGATATGGATATAAAGGAAGCAAGTTTCATCGTGTCATCAAGGATTT
CATGATTCAAGGAGGTGACATCACCACTGGAGATGGCACTGGGGGTGTGAGCATCTATGGTGAGACATTT
CCAGATGAGAACTTCAAGCTGAAGCACTATGGCATTGGGTGGGTCAGCATGGCCAACGCTGGGCCTGACA
CCAATGGCTCTCAGTTCTTTATCACCTTGACCAAGCCCACCTGGTTGGACGGCAAACATGTGGTGTTTGG
AAAAGTCATTGATGGGATGACAGTGGTGCACTCCATAGAGCTCCAAGCAACTGATGGGCATGACCGTCCA
CTCACCAACTGCTCGATCATCAACAGTGGCAAGATAGACGTGAAAACGCCTTTTGTGGTTGAGATCGCTG
ATTGG
