>Addgene plasmid #25606 | PPIC | addgene partial sequence | sequence record 31592 | 25606 with T7
TAGAATAATTTTGTTTAACTTTAAGAAGGAGATATACCATGGGCAGCAGCCATCATCATCATCATCACAG
CAGCGGCCTGGTTCCGCGTGGTAGTGGGGCCGAGGGCTTCCGCAAGCGAGGCCCCTCGGTGACGGCCAAG
GTCTTCTTTGATGTGAGGATTGGAGACAAAGATGTTGGCAGAATTGTGATTGGCCTCTTTGGAAAAGTTG
TGCCCAAGACAGTGGAAAATTTTGTTGCTCTAGCAACAGGAGAGAAAGGATATGGATATAAAGGAAGCAA
GTTTCATCGTGTCATCAAGGATTTCATGATTCAAGGAGGTGACATCACCACTGGAGATGGCACTGGGGGT
GTGAGCATCTATGGTGAGACATTTCCAGATGAGAACTTCAAGCTGAAGCACTATGGCATTGGGTGGGTCA
GCATGGCCAACGCTGGGCCTGACACCAATGGCTCTCAGTTCTTTATCACCTTGACCAAGCCCACCTGGTT
GGACGGCAAACATGTGGTGTTTGGAAAAGTCATTGATGGGATGACAGTGGTGCACTCCATAGAGCTCCAA
GCAACTGATGGGCATGACCGTCCACTCACCAACTGCTCGATCATCAACAGTGGCAAGATAGACGTGAAAA
CGCCTTTTGTGGTTGAGATCGCTGATTGGTGATGACGAAGCTTGCGGCCGCACTCGAGCACCACCACCAC
CACCACTGAGATCCGGCTGCTAACAAAGCCCGAAAGGAAGCTGAGTTGGCTGCTGCCACCGCTGAGCAAT
AACTAGCATAACCCCTTGGGGCCTCTAAACGGGTCTTGAGGGGTTTTTTGCTGAAAGGAGGAACTATATC
CGGATGGCGAATGGGACGCGCCCTGTA
