[The description below was written by a language model from this plasmid's Addgene catalogue record.]
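Description:
PPIC is a bacterial expression plasmid built on the pET28a-LIC backbone, a ligation-independent-cloning derivative of pET28a produced by a structural genomics group. It carries a roughly 565 bp insert from human PPIC, which encodes cyclophilin C (also known as CYPC), a member of the peptidyl-prolyl cis-trans isomerase family. The plasmid is selected with kanamycin and is recorded as low copy, which fits the pBR322-type origin usual for pET vectors, although no feature table is provided to confirm individual backbone elements. The listed backbone size without insert is 7328 bp.

The insert carries an N-terminal His tag, allowing purification of the recombinant protein by immobilised metal affinity chromatography. The record does not name the promoter explicitly, but the T7 and T7-terminator sequencing primers, together with the pET28a lineage, indicate that the coding sequence sits in a T7 promoter/terminator expression cassette. Such cassettes are normally driven in E. coli hosts that supply T7 RNA polymerase, while a cloning strain such as DH5alpha serves for propagation only.

The stated purpose is bacterial expression for structure determination, and the record cautions that the insert may not be the full open reading frame. This is typical of structural genomics constructs, where boundaries are trimmed to a well-behaved, crystallisable domain. The depositor links the construct to a deposited crystal structure of cyclophilin C (PDB entry 2ESL). This makes it suitable for producing the protein for crystallography, biochemical characterisation or ligand-binding studies.
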