Addgene plasmid #25606: PPIC
Purpose: Bacterial expression for structure determination; may not be full ORF
Depositing lab: Cheryl Arrowsmith. Depositing organization: University of Toronto.
Backbone
  Vector backbone: pET28a-LIC
  Backbone manufacturer: SGC
  Backbone size w/o insert (bp): 7328
  Vector type: Bacterial Expression
Growth in bacteria
  Bacterial resistance: Kanamycin, 50 μg/mL
  Growth temperature: 37°C
  Growth strain: DH5alpha
  Copy number: Low Copy
Gene/Insert
  Gene/Insert name: PPIC (alt names: PDB: 2ESL; Cyclophilin C; CYPC, MGC3673)
  Species: H. sapiens (human)
  Insert size (bp): 565
  Entrez Gene: PPIC (a.k.a. CYPC)
  Tag / fusion protein: His (N terminal on insert)
  Cloning method: Restriction Enzyme
  Sequencing primers: 5′ T7; 3′ T7-term
Terms and licenses: Academic/Nonprofit Terms; Industry Terms: Not Available to Industry
Depositor comments: PDB: 2ESL http://www.thesgc.org/structures/2ESL/
How to cite: PPIC was a gift from Cheryl Arrowsmith (Addgene plasmid # 25606 ; http://n2t.net/addgene:25606 ; RRID:Addgene_25606)
